>Addgene plasmid #190048 | BiFC3 | addgene full sequence | sequence record 374281 | Addgene NGS Result
AGCGCCCAATACGCAAACCGCCTCTCCCCGCGCGTTGGCCGATTCATTAATGCAGCTGGCACGACAGGTT
TCCCGACTGGAAAGCGGGCAGTGAGCGCAACGCAATTAATGTGAGTTAGCTCACTCATTAGGCACCCCAG
GCTTTACACTTTATGCTTCCGGCTCGTATGTTGTGTGGAATTGTGAGCGGATAACAATTTCACACAGGAA
ACAGCTATGACCATGATTACGCCAAGCTATTTAGGTGACACTATAGAATACTCAAGCTATGCATCAAGCT
TGGTACCGAGCTCGGATCCACTAGTAACGGCCGCCAGTGTGCTGGAATTCGCCCTTAAGAACATTTCTGT
ACCGCAAATGTATCGACTTTTTCGATGGTGTGTTATTGTTGTTTTGTTGCGAAATATAATAGCTTCTGCT
TTATATCCTTTGTGTTGATCCTTCCCCTCCTTTCATACTTGTAAAATTACAATTGGTATTTTCAACCAAT
ATTACCACACGTCATGCACTAACTCAAATGGGCAAAAAAAAGAGAGATAGGAATTACGTCATTTTATTAT
GTTTTTACGTGGACTAGAAGGTTAAGATAATTTCTGGTTATTTTGTTGATAATTGAGTTTTGTTCGACCT
CCACCAATCTTTAAACTCTCGTTGAGTATTCATTTTAATGATTTTTTGAAATCAGAAGGGGTGTTTCTAA
CCCAGGATTGTTTTATTGAGAGGTTGAAACATCAATGTGTTAGTTTATTGATTTGGGTTGGTTTAATAGA
AAAATATCAGTAGGTGTTCAATAATTGTAGTTTATTTTCTTGGCTAAAATTGTTGCGAAAAATTGACAAA
ATAATAACAAAAAGTATTTTAGATGCTAAAACATAATAGTAGGAATATCTACCTGAACCATTTACATTCA
ACAACTGGCAAGAACCTTCCTAATAATTTGCAAGAGTAATCACAATTAAACCAAAATCAAAGTTTACCGT
GTATATAGTTGGACAGAAAGCTGTCACATTGGTTTAATACATAGTTGAATATGTATGCATGAAACAACAA
CAATACAATTACAGCTCATGATCCTTCAATTAATTTCAACATTCAAACAACATAACACCTTGTGTAAATG
AGGTTATGAGTACATGTGAACAACAAATCTTATGACTAAACTCGGGTCGTGTACTTTTGACGATTGAGTC
ATTTTTACCAATTAGGCAATTAATTTTTGCTAAATTTTCATTAACCGCGCTGGCCATCCCAACAAACAAT
ATAAAAGCTGACAACGAAAAAAAAAAAAAAAAAAACTCCAATTCTGAAAAATTTTTCTTCTTCTTCATAC
TAAACAAAACAACTATAAAGATAATCAATTAATAATGTCACAACAACCTAGTGAAAATAAATTATGGGGT
GGTCGATTCACTGGCGCCACTGATCCATTAATGGATTTATACAATGCTTCATTACCTTATGATAAAGTTA
TGTATGATGCAGATTTAACTGGTACTAAAGTATATACTCAAGGATTGAACAAATTAGGATTAATTACCAC
TGAAGAATTGAATCTGATTCATCAAGGTTTAGAACAAATTAGACAAGAATGGCATGATAATAAATTTATT
ATTAAAGCTGGTGATGAAGATATTCATACTGCTAATGAACGTAGATTAGGAGAAATCATTGGGAAAAACA
TTTCTGGTAAAGTTCATACTGGTAGATCCAGAAATGATCAAGTTGCTACTGATATGAGAATTTTTGTTCG
TGAATCATTACTTAATTTAAGTAAGATTTTACATCAATTCATTACAGCAATTCTTGAACGAGCTCATAAA
GAAATTGATGTATTAATGCCTGGTTATACTCATTTACAAAAAGCTCAACCTATTAGATGGGCTCATTGGT
TAAGTTCATATGCAACTTATTTCACTGAAGATTATAAACGTTTACAAGAAATCATTACTCGTGTTAATCA
ATCTCCATTAGGATCTGGTGCTTTAGCTGGTCATCCCTACGGTATTGATCGTGAATTTTTAGCTAAAGGA
TTAGGATTTGATGGTGTTATTGGGAATTCTTTAACTGCAGTTTCTGATCGTGATTTTGTTGTTGAAAGTT
TATTTTGGAGTACATTATTTATGAATCATATTTCTCGATTTTCAGAAGATTTAATTATTTATTCTAGTGG
TGAATTTGGATTTATAAAGTTAGCTGATGCTTACTCTACTGGTTCATCATTAATGCCACAAAAGAAAAAT
CCTGATTCATTAGAATTATTACGTGGGAAAAGTGGCAGAGTGTTTGGTCAGTTATCTGGGTTTTTAATGT
CAATTAAATCCATTCCATCAACCTATAATAAAGATATGCAAGAAGATAAAGAACCATTATTTGATGCATT
GACTACCGTAGAACATTCAATTTTAATTGCTACTGGTGTGATTTCTACTTTACTGATTGATAAACAAAAT
ATGGAAAAAGCTTTAACTATGGATATGTTAGCTACTGATTTAGCAGATTATTTAGTTAGAAAAGGTGTTC
CATTTAGAGAAACTCATCATATTTCTGGTGAATGTGTTAGAAAAGCTGAAGAAGAAAAATTGTCGGGAAT
TGACCAATTATCATTTGAACAATTTCAACAAATTGATTCACGTTTTGAAAAAGATGTTATGGAAACTTTT
GATTTTGAAGCTAGTGTGGAAAGAAGAGATGCTATTGGTGGTACTGCTAAGAGCGCTGTTTTAAAACAGT
TAGAAAATTTGAAATCAATTTTAAATTAATTTATAAATAATCATATAGTATTCAATGTTTTGTTTTGTTT
TTTTTTTTTTTTTTATGGAAATGTACAAACAGTATATAATCAATTAATAGAAAGATACCCTGTATTCCAT
TGTATCGCCTTTGGGATGTCTATAATACCAACTTTCAAGAATGAGAAATTAAACAACAATTTCTTTCACC
AATCAACTCGTCTATATTCAATAAACTCATTCTGGTCTTTTCAAATATTTAATGTTATCCTGATCAAACT
TACAAATCAAAAATGTATCAAAATCATTCATTAGTTCTTCTTCTTTTGTTATCTTTGTCACTATATTTCT
CTCCATCCAGACCAAAAATACTTCCATTGTGAAGATCGTCTGAATCATAATCAGCAACTACCTCTTCCAT
TTCAGAGAATTCAGATTTTTCAAAATAGGTATCACGGGCCAAGTACACACAAGACAAACGATACGAGTGC
TGGGATATTTCTTTCAATGTATCACTAAATTCGTTGAGATTTAAAGAGAGCCCTTTGACTGCTTTCATTA
CTTTCCTCACATCATGAGCATCCACATTCAAATTTCCTGTAGCCCTTTATTCTTAGTTTTCTTTTCTTAT
TCTTTTCTTCGTACATTGAAATCACAAATGGTGATATCAAACGAAGGTCACACTGACTTATGTCTAATAC
CTCCAATGATGATACTGGTAACTTAACCAGGTCTACTCTTTTCAAACGATTTCTCATTAGTGTCAATTTA
CGTAGGTTCTTCAACCTTTCAAACGATGCAAATAGCTTTTGTAAGGGCGAATTCTGCAGATATCCATCAC
ACTGGCGGCCGGCCGCTCGAGCATGCATCTAGAGGGCCCTTGAAGAATTGGAAGAAGTTAGTAGTTAAAA
AAACAATGGGAAAGATTTAATCTTTTTTTCTTTTTTCAAAAATTTTTAACCGCTGATGATATATTAATCT
CTCTCCACCACTCTCTTTAAACACCACAATTATTAATAATAAGATATCTCTCCTACTAGTTATTTGTTAG
TAAGTATATTGTTGATTGATTGGTTGGGTTAAAAATTTTTTTTTTCATAAAGAAAATAATGAAAGTGAGA
AAAATTTAAACCCCACATTACATACTCAACACAACACTACACACACGCATTTAACAATCATCATCAGTTG
AAATATATTTTACAAACAATTACGATTGTTTAATGAAAACTATTTCTGTTGTTATTATTATTTAACCTTT
TTTTTCTTGTTGGGTTGACCCTTTTTCTATTAACTATCTAACTACCACATAACATTTGAAGTTGAACTAT
TAAACCTTAATTTGCGGCCGCAAATCTAATCTACTTTCTTCTTCTTCTACCCTATTTATTCTGAAATGGG
GGGGGGGGGGGGTGGGAACTTTAGGCGTGTTAAATTTGTCACATCTGTTCTCACTTGCTTCTATTCGTAT
AATTTTAATTGTCTTGTGAGATCAATCTTGTTCTTGTTCGAGTTTTTTCTTGCTTTGATTAACTACTATT
ATTATTAGTATGCAATGCTGTTTATTACCATTTCATAACTTATATTATAACTCATTGATTTCAATACCTG
CTCAACAATGAGTCGTTATTATTACTGTGCTCTGTATTCTGTACTGCTGCACGTACGTTATGTCCATTGA
AGACAAGCAAAGAAAGACCAACATTCAATTGTATCTGCTTACCAGAGTTGTTTACCTCTGTTACCAATAT
TTGGAAATTAATTTTTTGGTGGTGGACGTTTCTTCCTAAAACACCTAGATGTGCTAGTATAATTGCACAA
CCAGCACGCACACTGCGTCTGGCCGGTCCTGGACTACATTTTGTCTCTAACATTCGTAGCTGCACGTACG
GCAGTTTAAGGTTTACACCTATAAAAGAGAGAGCCGTTATCGTCTGTTTGTGGATGTACAGAGTGATATT
ATTGACACGCCGGGGCGACGGATGGTGATCCCCCTGGCCAGTGCACGTCTGCTGTCAGATAAAGTCTCCC
GTGAACTTTACCCGGTGGTGCATATCGGGGATGAAAGCTGGCGCATGATGACCACCGATATGGCCAGTGT
GCCGGTCTCCGTTATCGGGGAAGAAGTGGCTGATCTCAGCCACCGCGAAAATGACATCAAAAACGCCATT
AACCTGATGTTCTGGGGAATATAAATGTCAGGCATGAGATTATCAAAAAGGATCTTCACCTAGATCCTTT
TCACGTAGAAAGCCAGTCCGCAGAAACGGTGCTGACCCCGGATGAATGTCAGCTACTGGGCTATCTGGAC
AAGGGAAAACGCAAGCGCAAAGAGAAAGCAGGTAGCTTGCAGTGGGCTTACATGGCGATAGCTAGACTGG
GCGGTTTTATGGACAGCAAGCGAACCGGAATTGCCAGCTGGGGCGCCCTCTGGTAAGGTTGGGAAGCCCT
GCAAAGTAAACTGGATGGCTTTCTTGCCGCCAAGGATCTGATGGCGCAGGGGATCAAGCTCTGATCAAGA
GACAGGATGAGGATCGTTTCGCATGATTGAACAAGATGGATTGCACGCAGGTTCTCCGGCCGCTTGGGTG
GAGAGGCTATTCGGCTATGACTGGGCACAACAGACAATCGGCTGCTCTGATGCCGCCGTGTTCCGGCTGT
CAGCGCAGGGGCGCCCGGTTCTTTTTGTCAAGACCGACCTGTCCGGTGCCCTGAATGAACTGCAAGACGA
GGCAGCGCGGCTATCGTGGCTGGCCACGACGGGCGTTCCTTGCGCAGCTGTGCTCGACGTTGTCACTGAA
GCGGGAAGGGACTGGCTGCTATTGGGCGAAGTGCCGGGGCAGGATCTCCTGTCATCTCACCTTGCTCCTG
CCGAGAAAGTATCCATCATGGCTGATGCAATGCGGCGGCTGCATACGCTTGATCCGGCTACCTGCCCATT
CGACCACCAAGCGAAACATCGCATCGAGCGAGCACGTACTCGGATGGAAGCCGGTCTTGTCGATCAGGAT
GATCTGGACGAAGAGCATCAGGGGCTCGCGCCAGCCGAACTGTTCGCCAGGCTCAAGGCGAGCATGCCCG
ACGGCGAGGATCTCGTCGTGACCCATGGCGATGCCTGCTTGCCGAATATCATGGTGGAAAATGGCCGCTT
TTCTGGATTCATCGACTGTGGCCGGCTGGGTGTGGCGGACCGCTATCAGGACATAGCGTTGGCTACCCGT
GATATTGCTGAAGAGCTTGGCGGCGAATGGGCTGACCGCTTCCTCGTGCTTTACGGTATCGCCGCTCCCG
ATTCGCAGCGCATCGCCTTCTATCGCCTTCTTGACGAGTTCTTCTGAATTATTAACGCTTACAATTTCCT
GATGCGGTATTTTCTCCTTACGCATCTGTGCGGTATTTCACACCGCATCAGGTGGCACTTTTCGGGGAAA
TGTGCGCGGAACCCCTATTTGTTTATTTTTCTAAATACATTCAAATATGTATCCGCTCATGAGACAATAA
CCCTGATAAATGCTTCAATAATAGCACGTGAGGAGGGCCACCATGGCCAAGTTGACCAGTGCCGTTCCGG
TGCTCACCGCGCGCGACGTCGTCTATTCCAAGCCTGTGGCTTTTTTTGGTGATTCACAATACATAAATTG
GCAAATACCTCTTCTATAGACTTTAACCTTTGATGAAATGGTATGGATAAACCACTTTTGTGGTCAGGGT
ATATATATTTTTATTCCAATCTGGCCTTTATAAATTCAAATTTCCAAGGGGACTCTGCTAAACCTTCTGA
TATAACTATAACTCTAATAATGGCTGTAAAAAGTGTGAAAAAAAGATGATATTCACAAAAAAGATAAAGG
GGATTTCATATTGGGTATCTAGATTTAAACATCGTATTTCAACAATGAAACTAGAATCAATACGAAATCC
AGGGCACAACTGTGTTCATTCCCTTGGGAATTATACTGAGTAATGGGAAGAATGTGCAAAAAATACCCGT
GTCTTATATAATTTCCATTTGTGTAGGGCTTAAAAGTGGACAACTTCAGGTTACGAAACCACGAAAATGT
CTAAACGTTTGATCAAATTCGTAACTCATGGAAAATCACAGCAACAAATTAAGGATGGATATATCCGGTA
CTTACAAATAAAAACACTAAAGAAGTATAAATTTTGAACTGAAATTCTATAGAAAATCTTTTTTTTTGGG
TAAAATTATGCGATTGTGGCTCATAGTAACGTAATCATACAGTTCAACAAACATCATTTTGTCAAAGGAT
TTCTAATCCTATTCTTTTTCTACTTGGCTTTTGAGTATATATATATATATATATACATCCTTTGTTCATC
ATCATGTTCGATTGAATTTTTTTCTTGGTTGTTATTAGATTGTCTACTTGAGTTTTTCTTGGTGCAAATT
GTGGTGTTTTTCTAACAAATTTTTCAACATTTAAAGTATTTCTGGAACTTTTCTACAAGGAACGACATAG
ATCCATTAATGCGCCCCTCTAAAACAATACCCATAATGTCTTCTTAAGTATGCATCTGCTTATAAATGTT
TCTGGATTTACTTTAGTTAGAATGTCGACACGACAATGAACTATTGCTGTAGATCACGTGCGATCACTGA
ATTATGAGTTTCTTTTTATTTTTCTTTTTGGGCTTTTTTTTTTGCAATTTTTTTTTTCCACCTTTGCCAA
TTGCGTAGTCACATATAATGTATACAATTTTTGCAACTCTGACACTATAATTGATCCAATAATAAAGTAT
ATAATAGATCATCAAGTATACGTAATCTCCCCAAAAAAAAAATTGCATAAAATAAAATCTATAAACCTTT
TTTAGATTTTTAGTTGTTCCTTTTTTCTTTCTATTCTTCAACTTCCAAGTGTTGTCACTTTCTTCCTGTT
AACTATATTTAAAAGTAAATACCCTCCCCAGAAAACTCCGGAATGGATGGTGGTGTTCAATTAGCTGACC
ATTATCAACAAAATACTCCAATTGGTGATGGTCCAGTCTTGTTACCAGACAACCATTACTTATCCTATCA
ATCTAAATTATCCAAAGATCCAAACGAAAAGAGAGACCACATGGTCTTGTTAGAATTTGTTACTGCTGCT
GGTATTACCCATGGTATGGATGAATTGTACAAAGCTAGCGGAGGTGGAGGTTCTGGTGGAGGTGGTTCAA
GCCTAGGGACCCGGGGGCGCGCCTAAACGCGTAGTACTTAAGATCCTGAAGACGGGATCGTTCGAAGAGT
GAAATTCTGGAAATCTGGAAATCTGGTTTTGTATTCTTGTTATTCTTCTTTTTGTTATTACATATATAAC
TTGTTACTTTTTTAAAAAAATCTTTGTTTATTTTATAAATATATAAAACTAAATTTAAGAAAAAGAGAAA
AATGTTTTATTTGAGAGATTGAAATTTTACTTGAATTTAGCTTAGCTTTTATAAAGTATTATTATGTAAA
AAAACAAAACAAATATACATTAAAAAGTTAAGACTATAAAATAGCCACCCAAGGCATTTCTATATCTTGT
TGTTGTTGTTTTCATCTTCTGTATCAGAGGAACTTATTTTATTATTTTCGTCACGGGTATTTTCTCTTGT
TTGATGATTCATCCCATTCATTCCATCATAAAATTCTAGAAGGACCACCTTTGATTGTAAATAGTAATAA
TTACCACCCTTATTTAATTATTTATTTAACTTATTTATTTATTTATTATACATATATACAAATCTAATAA
AGTGAAAATCTCCCCCTTCACACCGGTGTGGTCCGGGACGACGTGACCCTGTTCATCAGCGCGGTCCAGG
ACCAGGTGGTGCCGGACAACACCCTGGCCTGGGTGTGGGTGCGCGGCCTGGACGAGCTGTACGCCGAGTG
GTCGGAGGTCGTGTCCACGAACTTCCGGGACGCCTCCGGGCCGGCCATGACCGAGATCGGCGAGCAGCCG
TGGGGGCGGGAGTTCGCCCTGCGCGACCCGGCCGGCAACTGCGTGCACTTCGTGGCCGAGGAGCAGGACT
GACACGTGCTAAAACTTCATTTTTAATTTAAAAGGATCTAGGTGAAGATCCTTTTTGATAATCTCATGAC
CAAAATCCCTTAACGTGAGTTTTCGTTCCACTGAGCGTCAGACCCCGTAGAAAAGATCAAAGGATCTTCT
TGAGATCCTTTTTTTCTGCGCGTAATCTGCTGCTTGCAAACAAAAAAACCACCGCTACCAGCGGTGGTTT
GTTTGCCGGATCAAGAGCTACCAACTCTTTTTCCGAAGGTAACTGGCTTCAGCAGAGCGCAGATACCAAA
TACTGTTCTTCTAGTGTAGCCGTAGTTAGGCCACCACTTCAAGAACTCTGTAGCACCGCCTACATACCTC
GCTCTGCTAATCCTGTTACCAGTGGCTGCTGCCAGTGGCGATAAGTCGTGTCTTACCGGGTTGGACTCAA
GACGATAGTTACCGGATAAGGCGCAGCGGTCGGGCTGAACGGGGGGTTCGTGCACACAGCCCAGCTTGGA
GCGAACGACCTACACCGAACTGAGATACCTACAGCGTGAGCTATGAGAAAGCGCCACGCTTCCCGAAGGG
AGAAAGGCGGACAGGTATCCGGTAAGCGGCAGGGTCGGAACAGGAGAGCGCACGAGGGAGCTTCCAGGGG
GAAACGCCTGGTATCTTTATAGTCCTGTCGGGTTTCGCCACCTCTGACTTGAGCGTCGATTTTTGTGATG
CTCGTCAGGGGGGCGGAGCCTATGGAAAAACGCCAGCAACGCGGCCTTTTTACGGTTCCTGGCCTTTTGC
TGGCCTTTTGCTCACATGTTCTTTCCTGCGTTATCCCCTGATTCTGTGGATAACCGTATTACCGCCTTTG
AGTGAGCTGATACCGCTCGCCGCAGCCGAACGACCGAGCGCAGCGAGTCAGTGAGCGAGGAAGCGGAAG
Features (pLannotate 1.2.2; 16 found; start..end, strand, type, name):
      2..94      +  CDS            lacI (fragment): lac repressor; lacI; The lac repressor binds to the lac operator to inhibit transcription in E. coli. This inhibition can be relieved by adding lactose or isopropyl-β-D-thiogalactopyranoside (IPTG).
    107..128     +  protein_bind   CAP binding site: CAP binding activates transcription in the presence of cAMP. E. coli catabolite activator protein
    143..173     +  promoter       lac promoter: promoter for the E. coli lac operon
    181..197     +  protein_bind   lac operator: The lac repressor binds to the lac operator to inhibit transcription in E. coli. This inhibition can be relieved by adding lactose or isopropyl-β-D-thiogalactopyranoside (IPTG). lac repressor encoded by lacI
    239..257     +  promoter       SP6 promoter: promoter for bacteriophage SP6 RNA polymerase
   1389..2756    +  CDS            ARG4: ARLY_YEAST - Experimental evidence at protein level: Swiss-Prot protein existence level 1. From Saccharomyces cerevisiae (strain ATCC 204508 / S288c) (Baker's yeast).
   4621..4924    +  CDS            ccdB (fragment): CcdB, a bacterial toxin that poisons DNA gyrase; ccdB; Plasmids containing the ccdB gene cannot be propagated in standard E. coli strains.
   4972..5241    +  CDS            tnpA (fragment): TN5P_ECOLX - Also known as tnp. Experimental evidence at protein level: Swiss-Prot protein existence level 1. Mediates transposition of transposon Tn5 by a 'cut and paste' mechanism. First, the monomeric transposase binds the 19 bp inverted DNA repeats flanking the transposon. Then, dimerization of the DNA- bound transposase creates a synaptic DNA complex. After nicking of the first DNA strand, excision of the transposon proceeds through a series of intermediates. The transposase then mediates the insertion of the transposon at a new site by strand transfer. The activity of the wild- type tran
   5273..6067    +  CDS            NeoR/KanR: aminoglycoside phosphotransferase from Tn5; aph(3')-II (or nptII); confers resistance to neomycin, kanamycin, and G418 (Geneticin®)
   6088..6138    -  misc_feature   bom (fragment): basis of mobility region from pBR322
   6165..6253    +  promoter       AmpR promoter (fragment): bla
   6273..6321    +  CDS            BleoR (fragment): antibiotic-binding protein; Sh ble from Streptoalloteichus hindustanus; confers resistance to bleomycin, phleomycin, and Zeocin™
   7676..7888    +  CDS            cEGFP (fragment): cEGFP is a basic (constitutively fluorescent) green fluorescent protein published in 2008, derived from Aequorea victoria.
   8432..8448    +  promoter       copia promoter (fragment): strong promoter from the Drosophila transposable element copia (Sinclair et al., 1986)
   8493..8752    +  CDS            BleoR (fragment): antibiotic-binding protein; Sh ble from Streptoalloteichus hindustanus; confers resistance to bleomycin, phleomycin, and Zeocin™
   8890..9478    +  rep_origin     ori: high-copy-number ColE1/pMB1/pBR322/pUC origin of replication
