[The description below was written by a language model from this plasmid's Addgene catalogue record and pLannotate feature annotations shown in this document.]
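Description:
BiFC3 is a yeast expression plasmid built on the pC2YP backbone for bimolecular fluorescence complementation (BiFC) assays in Candida albicans. It carries the C-terminal fragment of yEmVenus, a yellow fluorescent protein, comprising an added start codon followed by residues 173–238. The fragment was inserted by Gibson cloning and is positioned so that a gene of interest can be fused downstream, giving an N-terminally tagged protein. On its own the fragment is non-fluorescent. When its fusion partner interacts with a second protein carrying the complementary N-terminal Venus fragment, the two halves come together, reconstitute the fluorophore and report the interaction in living cells.

The 9,659-nt sequence was annotated automatically. It shows a high-copy ColE1/pUC-type origin and a Tn5-derived NeoR/KanR gene, consistent with the kanamycin selection recorded for E. coli. An ARG4 open reading frame corresponds to the catalogued cdARG4 marker, which allows arginine prototrophy selection in an arg4 yeast host. The annotation tool matched it to the Saccharomyces cerevisiae homologue. A short hit labelled as a cEGFP fragment (about 210 nt) most likely represents the Venus C-terminal fragment. The other annotated features appear to be cloning-vector remnants: a lac promoter/operator region, an SP6 promoter, and partial ccdB, BleoR, tnpA and bom sequences. The very short copia promoter match is probably spurious.

The record does not state which promoter and terminator drive the fusion, and large stretches of the plasmid are unannotated. Nor does it say whether the plasmid integrates into the Candida genome.
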