Addgene plasmid #190048: BiFC3
Purpose: BiFC plasmid for N-terminal tagging of genes with yEmVenus (aa 173–238)
Depositing lab: Patrick Van Dijck. Depositing organization: Katholieke Universiteit Leuven. Publication: A Bimolecular Fluorescence Complementation Tool for Identification of Protein-Protein Interactions in Candida albicans. Subotic A, Swinnen E, Demuyser L, De Keersmaecker H, Mizuno H, Tournu H, Van Dijck P. G3 (Bethesda). 2017 Oct 5;7(10):3509-3520. doi: 10.1534/g3.117.300149. PubMed 28860184.
Backbone
  Vector backbone: pC2YP
  Vector type: Yeast Expression
  Selectable markers: cdARG4
Growth in bacteria
  Bacterial resistance: Kanamycin, 50 μg/mL
  Growth temperature: 37°C
  Growth strain: DH5alpha
  Copy number: Unknown
Gene/Insert
  Gene/Insert name: YemVenus (ATG-aa173-238)
  Cloning method: Gibson Cloning
  Sequencing primers: 5′ CCGTCCGGAATGGATGGTGGTGTTCAATTAGCTGAC; 3′ CCGGCTAGCTTTGTACAATTCATCCATACCATGGG
Terms and licenses: Academic/Nonprofit Terms; Industry Terms: Not Available to Industry
How to cite: BiFC3 was a gift from Patrick Van Dijck (Addgene plasmid # 190048 ; http://n2t.net/addgene:190048 ; RRID:Addgene_190048)
